>Addgene plasmid #77027 | LYN gRNA (BRDN0001145876) | addgene full sequence | sequence record 186974 | Addgene Assembled Sequence
CCCGGGTGCAAAGATGGATAAAGTTTTAAACAGAGAGGAATCTTTGCAGCTAATGGACCTTCTAGGTCTT
GAAAGGAGTGGGAATTGGCTCCGGTGCCCGTCAGTGGGCAGAGCGCACATCGCCCACAGTCCCCGAGAAG
TTGGGGGGAGGGGTCGGCAATTGATCCGGTGCCTAGAGAAGGTGGCGCGGGGTAAACTGGGAAAGTGATG
TCGTGTACTGGCTCCGCCTTTTTCCCGAGGGTGGGGGAGAACCGTATATAAGTGCAGTAGTCGCCGTGAA
CGTTCTTTTTCGCAACGGGTTTGCCGCCAGAACACAGGTAAGTGCCGTGTGTGGTTCCCGCGGGCCTGGC
CTCTTTACGGGTTATGGCCCTTGCGTGCCTTGAATTACTTCCACCTGGCTGCAGTACGTGATTCTTGATC
CCGAGCTTCGGGTTGGAAGTGGGTGGGAGAGTTCGAGGCCTTGCGCTTAAGGAGCCCCTTCGCCTCGTGC
TTGAGTTGAGGCCTGGCCTGGGCGCTGGGGCCGCCGCGTGCGAATCTGGTGGCACCTTCGCGCCTGTCTC
GCTGCTTTCGATAAGTCTCTAGCCATTTAAAATTTTTGATGACCTGCTGCGACGCTTTTTTTCTGGCAAG
ATAGTCTTGTAAATGCGGGCCAAGATCTGCACACTGGTATTTCGGTTTTTGGGGCCGCGGGCGGCGACGG
GGCCCGTGCGTCCCAGCGCACATGTTCGGCGAGGCGGGGCCTGCGAGCGCGGCCACCGAGAATCGGACGG
GGGTAGTCTCAAGCTGGCCGGCCTGCTCTGGTGCCTGGCCTCGCGCCGCCGTGTATCGCCCCGCCCTGGG
CGGCAAGGCTGGCCCGGTCGGCACCAGTTGCGTGAGCGGAAAGATGGCCGCTTCCCGGCCCTGCTGCAGG
GAGCTCAAAATGGAGGACGCGGCGCTCGGGAGAGCGGGCGGGTGAGTCACCCACACAAAGGAAAAGGGCC
TTTCCGTCCTCAGCCGTCGCTTCATGTGACTCCACGGAGTACCGGGCGCCGTCCAGGCACCTCGATTAGT
TCTCGAGCTTTTGGAGTACGTCGTCTTTAGGTTGGGGGGAGGGGTTTTATGCGATGGAGTTTCCCCACAC
TGAGTGGGTGGAGACTGAAGTTAGGCCAGCTTGGCACTTGATGTAATTCTCCTTGGAATTTGCCCTTTTT
GAGTTTGGATCTTGGTTCATTCTCAAGCCTCAGACAGTGGTTCAAAGTTTTTTTCTTCCATTTCAGGTGT
CGTGACGTACGGCCACCATGACCGAGTACAAGCCCACGGTGCGCCTCGCCACCCGCGACGACGTCCCCAG
GGCCGTACGCACCCTCGCCGCCGCGTTCGCCGACTACCCCGCCACGCGCCACACCGTCGATCCGGACCGC
CACATCGAGCGGGTCACCGAGCTGCAAGAACTCTTCCTCACGCGCGTCGGGCTCGACATCGGCAAGGTGT
GGGTCGCGGACGACGGCGCCGCCGTGGCGGTCTGGACCACGCCGGAGAGCGTCGAAGCGGGGGCGGTGTT
CGCCGAGATCGGCCCGCGCATGGCCGAGTTGAGCGGTTCCCGGCTGGCCGCGCAGCAACAGATGGAAGGC
CTCCTGGCGCCGCACCGGCCCAAGGAGCCCGCGTGGTTCCTGGCCACCGTCGGAGTCTCGCCCGACCACC
AGGGCAAGGGTCTGGGCAGCGCCGTCGTGCTCCCCGGAGTGGAGGCGGCCGAGCGCGCCGGGGTGCCCGC
CTTCCTGGAGACCTCCGCGCCCCGCAACCTCCCCTTCTACGAGCGGCTCGGCTTCACCGTCACCGCCGAC
GTCGAGGTGCCCGAAGGACCGCGCACCTGGTGCATGACCCGCAAGCCCGGTGCCTGAACGCGTTAAGTCG
ACAATCAACCTCTGGATTACAAAATTTGTGAAAGATTGACTGGTATTCTTAACTATGTTGCTCCTTTTAC
GCTATGTGGATACGCTGCTTTAATGCCTTTGTATCATGCTATTGCTTCCCGTATGGCTTTCATTTTCTCC
TCCTTGTATAAATCCTGGTTGCTGTCTCTTTATGAGGAGTTGTGGCCCGTTGTCAGGCAACGTGGCGTGG
TGTGCACTGTGTTTGCTGACGCAACCCCCACTGGTTGGGGCATTGCCACCACCTGTCAGCTCCTTTCCGG
GACTTTCGCTTTCCCCCTCCCTATTGCCACGGCGGAACTCATCGCCGCCTGCCTTGCCCGCTGCTGGACA
GGGGCTCGGCTGTTGGGCACTGACAATTCCGTGGTGTTGTCGGGGAAATCATCGTCCTTTCCTTGGCTGC
TCGCCTGTGTTGCCACCTGGATTCTGCGCGGGACGTCCTTCTGCTACGTCCCTTCGGCCCTCAATCCAGC
GGACCTTCCTTCCCGCGGCCTGCTGCCGGCTCTGCGGCCTCTTCCGCGTCTTCGCCTTCGCCCTCAGACG
AGTCGGATCTCCCTTTGGGCCGCCTCCCCGCGTCGACTTTAAGACCAATGACTTACAAGGCAGCTGTAGA
TCTTAGCCACTTTTTAAAAGAAAAGGGGGGACTGGAAGGGCTAATTCACTCCCAACGAAGACAAGATCTG
CTTTTTGCTTGTACTGGGTCTCTCTGGTTAGACCAGATCTGAGCCTGGGAGCTCTCTGGCTAACTAGGGA
ACCCACTGCTTAAGCCTCAATAAAGCTTGCCTTGAGTGCTTCAAGTAGTGTGTGCCCGTCTGTTGTGTGA
CTCTGGTAACTAGAGATCCCTCAGACCCTTTTAGTCAGTGTGGAAAATCTCTAGCAGTACGTATAGTAGT
TCATGTCATCTTATTATTCAGTATTTATAACTTGCAAAGAAATGAATATCAGAGAGTGAGAGGAACTTGT
TTATTGCAGCTTATAATGGTTACAAATAAAGCAATAGCATCACAAATTTCACAAATAAAGCATTTTTTTC
ACTGCATTCTAGTTGTGGTTTGTCCAAACTCATCAATGTATCTTATCATGTCTGGCTCTAGCTATCCCGC
CCCTAACTCCGCCCATCCCGCCCCTAACTCCGCCCAGTTCCGCCCATTCTCCGCCCCATGGCTGACTAAT
TTTTTTTATTTATGCAGAGGCCGAGGCCGCCTCGGCCTCTGAGCTATTCCAGAAGTAGTGAGGAGGCTTT
TTTGGAGGCCTAGGGACGTACCCAATTCGCCCTATAGTGAGTCGTATTACGCGCGCTCACTGGCCGTCGT
TTTACAACGTCGTGACTGGGAAAACCCTGGCGTTACCCAACTTAATCGCCTTGCAGCACATCCCCCTTTC
GCCAGCTGGCGTAATAGCGAAGAGGCCCGCACCGATCGCCCTTCCCAACAGTTGCGCAGCCTGAATGGCG
AATGGG
[124 nt withheld, positions 3367-3490]
C
[91 nt withheld, positions 3492-3582]
A
[49 nt withheld, positions 3584-3632]
CCTTTGACGTTGGAGTCCACGTTCTTT
[37 nt withheld, positions 3660-3696]
ACCCTATCTCGGTCTATTCTTTTGATTTATAAGGGATTTTGCCGATTTCGGCCTATTGGTTAAAAAATGA
GCTGATTTAACAAAAATTTAACGCGAATTTTAACAAAATATTAACGCTTACAATTTAGGTGGCACTTTTC
GGGGAAATGTGCGCGGAACCCCTATTTGTTTATTTTTCTAAATACATTCAAATATGTATCCGCTCATGAG
ACAATAACCCTGATAAATGCTTCAATAATATTGAAAAAGGAAGAGTATGAGTATTCAACATTTCCGTGTC
GCCCTTATTCCCTTTTTTGCGGCATTTTGCCTTCCTGTTTTTGCTCACCCAGAAACGCTGGTGAAAGTAA
AAGATGCTGAAGATCAGTTGGGTGCACGAGTGGGTTACATCGAACTGGATCTCAACAGCGGTAAGATCCT
TGAGAGTTTTCGCCCCGAAGAACGTTTTCCAATGATGAGCACTTTTAAAGTTCTGCTATGTGGCGCGGTA
TTATCCCGTATTGACGCCGGGCAAGAGCAACTCGGTCGCCGCATACACTATTCTCAGAATGACTTGGTTG
AGTACTCACCAGTCACAGAAAAGCATCTTACGGATGGCATGACAGTAAGAGAATTATGCAGTGCTGCCAT
AACCATGAGTGATAACACTGCGGCCAACTTACTTCTGACAACGATCGGAGGACCGAAGGAGCTAACCGCT
TTTTTGCACAACATGGGGGATCATGTAACTCGCCTTGATCGTTGGGAACCGGAGCTGAATGAAGCCATAC
CAAACGACGAGCGTGACACCACGATGCCTGTAGCAATGGCAACAACGTTGCGCAAACTATTAACTGGCGA
ACTACTTACTCTAGCTTCCCGGCAACAATTAATAGACTGGATGGAGGCGGATAAAGTTGCAGGACCACTT
CTGCGCTCGGCCCTTCCGGCTGGCTGGTTTATTGCTGATAAATCTGGAGCCGGTGAGCGTGGGTCTCGCG
GTATCATTGCAGCACTGGGGCCAGATGGTAAGCCCTCCCGTATCGTAGTTATCTACACGACGGGGAGTCA
GGCAACTATGGATGAACGAAATAGACAGATCGCTGAGATAGGTGCCTCACTGATTAAGCATTGGTAACTG
TCAGACCAAGTTTACTCATATATACTTTAGATTGATTTAAAACTTCATTTTTAATTTAAAAGGATCTAGG
TGAAGATCCTTTTTGATAATCTCATGACCAAAATCCCTTAACGTGAGTTTTCGTTCCACTGAGCGTCAGA
CCCCGTAGAAAAGATCAAAGGATCTTCTTGAGATCCTTTTTTTCTGCGCGTAATCTGCTGCTTGCAAACA
AAAAAACCACCGCTACCAGCGGTGGTTTGTTTGCCGGATCAAGAGCTACCAACTCTTTTTCCGAAGGTAA
CTGGCTTCAGCAGAGCGCAGATACCAAATACTGTTCTTCTAGTGTAGCCGTAGTTAGGCCACCACTTCAA
GAACTCTGTAGCACCGCCTACATACCTCGCTCTGCTAATCCTGTTACCAGTGGCTGCTGCCAGTGGCGAT
AAGTCGTGTCTTACCGGGTTGGACTCAAGACGATAGTTACCGGATAAGGCGCAGCGGTCGGGCTGAACGG
GGGGTTCGTGCACACAGCCCAGCTTGGAGCGAACGACCTACACCGAACTGAGATACCTACAGCGTGAGCT
ATGAGAAAGCGCCACGCTTCCCGAAGGGAGAAAGGCGGACAGGTATCCGGTAAGCGGCAGGGTCGGAACA
GGAGAGCGCACGAGGGAGCTTCCAGGGGGAAACGCCTGGTATCTTTATAGTCCTGTCGGGTTTCGCCACC
TCTGACTTGAGCGTCGATTTTTGTGATGCTCGTCAGGGGGGCGGAGCCTATGGAAAAACGCCAGCAACGC
GGCCTTTTTACGGTTCCTGGCCTTTTGCTGGCCTTTTGCTCACATGTTCTTTCCTGCGTTATCCCCTGAT
TCTGTGGATAACCGTATTACCGCCTTTGAGTGAGCTGATACCGCTCGCCGCAGCCGAACGACCGAGCGCA
GCGAGTCAGTGAGCGAGGAAGCGGAAGAGCGCCCAATACGCAAACCGCCTCTCCCCGCGCGTTGGCCGAT
TCATTAATGCAGCTGGCACGACAGGTTTCCCGACTGGAAAGCGGGCAGTGAGCGCAACGCAATTAATGTG
AGTTAGCTCACTCATTAGGCACCCCAGGCTTTACACTTTATGCTTCCGGCTCGTATGTTGTGTGGAATTG
TGAGCGGATAACAATTTCACACAGGAAACAGCTATGACCATGATTACGCCAAGCGCGCAATTAACCCTCA
CTAAAGGGAACAAAAGCTGGAGCTGCAAGCTTAATGTAGTCTTATGCAATACTCTTGTAGTCTTGCAACA
TGGTAACGATGAGTTAGCAACATGCCTTACAAGGAGAGAAAAAGCACCGTGCATGCCGATTGGTGGAAGT
AAGGTGGTACGATCGTGCCTTATTAGGAAGGCAACAGACGGGTCTGACATGGATTGGACGAACCACTGAA
TTGCCGCATTGCAGAGATATTGTATTTAAGTGCCTAGCTCGATACATAAACGGGTCTCTCTGGTTAGACC
AGATCTGAGCCTGGGAGCTCTCTGGCTAACTAGGGAACCCACTGCTTAAGCCTCAATAAAGCTTGCCTTG
AGTGCTTCAAGTAGTGTGTGCCCGTCTGTTGTGTGACTCTGGTAACTAGAGATCCCTCAGACCCTTTTAG
TCAGTGTGGAAAATCTCTAGCAGTGGCGCCCGAACAGGGACTTGAAAGCGAAAGGGAAACCAGAGGAGCT
CTCTCGACGCAGGACTCGGCTTGCTGAAGCGCGCACGGCAAGAGGCGAGGGGCGGCGACTGGTGAGTACG
CCAAAAATTTTGACTAGCGGAGGCTAGAAGGAGAGAGATGGGTGCGAGAGCGTCAGTATTAAGCGGGGGA
GAATTAGATCGCGATGGGAAAAAATTCGGTTAAGGCCAGGGGGAAAGAAAAAATATAAATTAAAACATAT
AGTATGGGCAAGCAGGGAGCTAGAACGATTCGCAGTTAATCCTGGCCTGTTAGAAACATCAGAAGGCTGT
AGACAAATACTGGGACAGCTACAACCATCCCTTCAGACAGGATCAGAAGAACTTAGATCATTATATAATA
CAGTAGCAACCCTCTATTGTGTGCATCAAAGGATAGAGATAAAAGACACCAAGGAAGCTTTAGACAAGAT
AGAGGAAGAGCAAAACAAAAGTAAGACCACCGCACAGCAAGCGGCCGCTGATCTTCAGACCTGGAGGAGG
AGATATGAGGGACAATTGGAGAAGTGAATTATATAAATATAAAGTAGTAAAAATTGAACCATTAGGAGTA
GCACCCACCAAGGCAAAGAGAAGAGTGGTGCAGAGAGAAAAAAGAGCAGTGGGAATAGGAGCTTTGTTCC
TTGGGTTCTTGGGAGCAGCAGGAAGCACTATGGGCGCAGCGTCAATGACGCTGACGGTACAGGCCAGACA
ATTATTGTCTGGTATAGTGCAGCAGCAGAACAATTTGCTGAGGGCTATTGAGGCGCAACAGCATCTGTTG
CAACTCACAGTCTGGGGCATCAAGCAGCTCCAGGCAAGAATCCTGGCTGTGGAAAGATACCTAAAGGATC
AACAGCTCCTGGGGATTTGGGGTTGCTCTGGAAAACTCATTTGCACCACTGCTGTGCCTTGGAATGCTAG
TTGGAGTAATAAATCTCTGGAACAGATTTGGAATCACACGACCTGGATGGAGTGGGACAGAGAAATTAAC
AATTACACAAGCTTAATACACTCCTTAATTGAAGAATCGCAAAACCAGCAAGAAAAGAATGAACAAGAAT
TATTGGAATTAGATAAATGGGCAAGTTTGTGGAATTGGTTTAACATAACAAATTGGCTGTGGTATATAAA
ATTATTCATAATGATAGTAGGAGGCTTGGTAGGTTTAAGAATAGTTTTTGCTGTACTTTCTATAGTGAAT
AGAGTTAGGCAGGGATATTCACCATTATCGTTTCAGACCCACCTCCCAACCCCGAGGGGACCCAGAGAGG
GCCTATTTCCCATGATTCCTTCATATTTGCATATACGATACAAGGCTGTTAGAGAGATAATTAGAATTAA
TTTGACTGTAAACACAAAGATATTAGTACAAAATACGTGACGTAGAAAGTAATAATTTCTTGGGTAGTTT
GCAGTTTTAAAATTATGTTTTAAAATGGACTATCATATGCTTACCGTAACTTGAAAGTATTTCGATTTCT
TGGCTTTATATATCTTGTGGAAAGGACGAAACACCGTAATAACATCACCATGCACAGTTTTAGAGCTAGA
AATAGCAAGTTAAAATAAGGCTAGTCCGTTATCAACTTGAAAAAGTGGCACCGAGTCGGTGCTTTTTTAA
GCTTGGCGTAACTAGATCTTGAGACAAATGGCAGTATTCATCCACAATTTTAAAAGAAAAGGGGGGATTG
GGGGGTACAGTGCAGGGGAAAGAATAGTAGACATAATAGCAACAGACATACAAACTAAAGAATTACAAAA
ACAAATTACAAAAATTCAAAATTTTCGGGTTTATTACAGGGACAGCAGAGATCCACTTTGGCGCCGGCTC
GAGGGGG
Features (pLannotate 1.2.2; 29 found; start..end, strand, type, name):
     14..80      +  CDS            small t antigen (fragment): SV40 (simian virus 40) small t antigen
    106..317     +  promoter       EF-1α core promoter: core promoter for human elongation factor EF-1α
    318..1256    +  intron         EF-1α intron A: intron upstream of the start codon of human EF-1α
   1278..1877    +  CDS            PuroR (fragment): puromycin N-acetyltransferase; pac from Streptomyces; confers resistance to puromycin
   1893..2481    +  misc_feature   WPRE: woodchuck hepatitis virus posttranscriptional regulatory element
   2532..2551    +  misc_feature   cPPT/CTS (fragment): central polypurine tract and central termination sequence of HIV-1
   2553..2786    +  LTR            3' LTR (ΔU3): self-inactivating 3' long terminal repeat (LTR) from HIV-1
   2864..2985    +  polyA_signal   SV40 poly(A) signal: SV40 polyadenylation signal
   3025..3160    +  rep_origin     SV40 ori: SV40 origin of replication
   3181..3199    -  promoter       T7 promoter: promoter for bacteriophage T7 RNA polymerase
   3207..3362    +  CDS            lacZα (fragment): LacZα fragment of β-galactosidase; lacZ fragment
   3367..3795    +  rep_origin     f1 ori (sequence partly withheld): f1 bacteriophage origin of replication; arrow indicates direction of (+) strand synthesis
   3848..3952    +  promoter       AmpR promoter: bla
   3953..4813    +  CDS            AmpR: β-lactamase; bla; confers resistance to ampicillin, carbenicillin, and related antibiotics
   4984..5572    +  rep_origin     ori: high-copy-number ColE1/pMB1/pBR322/pUC origin of replication
   5755..5847    +  CDS            lacI (fragment): lac repressor; lacI; The lac repressor binds to the lac operator to inhibit transcription in E. coli. This inhibition can be relieved by adding lactose or isopropyl-β-D-thiogalactopyranoside (IPTG).
   5860..5881    +  protein_bind   CAP binding site: CAP binding activates transcription in the presence of cAMP. E. coli catabolite activator protein
   5896..5926    +  promoter       lac promoter: promoter for the E. coli lac operon
   5934..5950    +  protein_bind   lac operator: The lac repressor binds to the lac operator to inhibit transcription in E. coli. This inhibition can be relieved by adding lactose or isopropyl-β-D-thiogalactopyranoside (IPTG). lac repressor encoded by lacI
   5995..6013    +  promoter       T3 promoter: promoter for bacteriophage T3 RNA polymerase
   6041..6267    +  promoter       RSV promoter: Rous sarcoma virus enhancer/promoter
   6268..6448    +  LTR            5' LTR (truncated): truncated 5' long terminal repeat (LTR) from HIV-1
   6495..6620    +  misc_feature   HIV-1 Ψ: packaging signal of human immunodeficiency virus type 1
   6604..6967    +  CDS            HIV-1 gag (fragment): gag protein from human immunodeficiency virus 1; gag
   7113..7346    +  misc_feature   RRE: The Rev response element (RRE) of HIV-1 allows for Rev-dependent mRNA export from the nucleus to the cytoplasm.
   7723..7749    +  CDS            Rev (fragment): human immunodeficiency virus 1 (HIV-1) Rev protein; rev; enhances nuclear export of unspliced and incompletely spliced viral mRNAs
   7753..7993    +  promoter       U6 promoter: RNA polymerase III promoter for human U6 snRNA
   8023..8098    +  misc_RNA       gRNA scaffold: guide RNA scaffold for the Streptococcus pyogenes CRISPR/Cas9 system
   8154..8271    +  misc_feature   cPPT/CTS: central polypurine tract and central termination sequence of HIV-1
