[The description below was written by a language model from this plasmid's Addgene catalogue record and pLannotate feature annotations shown in this document.]
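Description:
LYN gRNA (BRDN0001145876) is a third-generation lentiviral transfer plasmid built on the lentiGuide-Puro backbone. It expresses a single CRISPR guide RNA against human LYN, a kinase gene, and the clone belongs to a human kinome gRNA collection. In bacteria it is maintained through a high-copy ColE1/pUC-type origin and selected with ampicillin via the β-lactamase gene. An f1 origin, an SV40 origin and remnants of lac and T7/T3 cloning-vector sequence are also annotated in the backbone.

The viral genome is transcribed from an RSV promoter fused to a truncated HIV-1 5' LTR, which makes packaging Tat-independent. It carries the Ψ packaging signal with a partial gag sequence, the Rev response element for Rev-dependent nuclear export, and a cPPT/CTS element. It ends in a ΔU3 self-inactivating 3' LTR, followed by an SV40 polyadenylation signal.

Between the LTRs sit two expression units. A human U6 RNA polymerase III promoter drives the LYN-specific spacer joined to the Streptococcus pyogenes Cas9 guide RNA scaffold. Separately, an EF-1α promoter with its first intron drives puromycin N-acetyltransferase, followed by a WPRE to enhance transcript expression, so that transduced mammalian cells can be selected with puromycin.

The guide was designed against two LYN reference transcripts. The plasmid does not encode Cas9, so it must be paired with a separate Cas9 lentivector or used in cells that already express Cas9. Its typical use is targeted disruption of LYN, with the guide delivered by lentiviral transduction.
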