Addgene plasmid #77027: LYN gRNA (BRDN0001145876)
Purpose: 3rd generation lentiviral gRNA plasmid targeting human LYN
Depositing lab: John Doench & David Root. Depositing organization: Broad Institute. Publication: Optimized sgRNA design to maximize activity and minimize off-target effects of CRISPR-Cas9. Doench JG, Fusi N, Sullender M, Hegde M, Vaimberg EW, Donovan KF, Smith I, Tothova Z, Wilen C, Orchard R, Virgin HW, Listgarten J, Root DE. Nat Biotechnol. 2016 Jan 18. doi: 10.1038/nbt.3437. PubMed 26780180.
Backbone
  Vector backbone: lentiGuide-Puro
  Backbone manufacturer: Zhang Lab (Addgene plasmid # 52963)
  Vector type: Mammalian Expression, Lentiviral, CRISPR
  Selectable markers: Puromycin
Growth in bacteria
  Bacterial resistance: Ampicillin, 100 μg/mL
  Growth temperature: 37°C
  Growth strain: DH5alpha
  Copy number: High Copy
Gene/Insert
  Gene/Insert name: LYN (alt names: LYN; NM_001111097.2)
  gRNA/shRNA sequence: TAATAACATCACCATGCACA
  Species: H. sapiens (human)
  Entrez Gene: LYN (a.k.a. JTK8, SAIDV, p53Lyn, p56Lyn)
  Promoter: hU6
  Cloning method: Unknown
  Sequencing primers: 5′ U6-F; 3′ pS2-R
Terms and licenses: Academic/Nonprofit Terms; Industry Terms: Not Available to Industry
Depositor comments: The gRNA was designed to target the following Genbank reference sequence(s): NM_001111097.2,NM_002350.3. Note that this plasmid does NOT contain Cas9. It should be used in conjunction with lentiCas9-Blast (Addgene #52962) or otherwise with cell lines already expressing Cas9. Browse the full kinome gRNA library at http://www.addgene.org/pooled-library/broadgpp-human-kinome/ or visit http://www.broadinstitute.org/rnai/public/ for detailed protocols and information.
How to cite: LYN gRNA (BRDN0001145876) was a gift from John Doench & David Root (Addgene plasmid # 77027 ; http://n2t.net/addgene:77027 ; RRID:Addgene_77027)
