>Addgene plasmid #77027 | LYN gRNA (BRDN0001145876) | depositor partial sequence | sequence record 144487 | Target Sequence
TAATAACATCACCATGCACA
