>Addgene plasmid #77027 | LYN gRNA (BRDN0001145876) | addgene partial sequence | sequence record 186973 | hU6-F
GTAGAAAGTAATAATTTCTTGGGTAGTTTGCAGTTTTAAAATTATGTTTTAAAATGGACTATCATATGCT
TACCGTAACTTGAAAGTATTTCGATTTCTTGGCTTTATATATCTTGTGGAAAGGACGAAACACCGTAATA
ACATCACCATGCACAGTTTTAGAGCTAGAAATAGCAAGTTAAAATAAGGCTAGTCCGTTATCAACTTGAA
AAAGTGGCACCGAGTCGGTGCTTTTTTAAGCTTGGCGTAACTAGATCTTGAGACAAATGGCAGTATTCAT
CCACAATTTTAAAAGAAAAGGGGGGATTGGGGGGTACAGTGCAGGGGAAAGAATAGTAGACATAATAGCA
ACAGACATACAAACTAAAGAATTACAAAAACAAATTACAAAAATTCAAAATTTTCGGGTTTATTACAGGG
ACAGCAGAGATCCACTTTGGCGCCGGCTCGAGGGGGCCCGGGTGCAAAGATGGATAAAGTTTTAAACAGA
GAGGAATCTTTGCAGCTAATGGACCTTCTAGGTCTTGAAAGGAGTGGGAATTGGCTCCGGTGCCCGTCAG
TGGGCAGAGC
